>Addgene plasmid #91789 | pRRlsinPGK_CREGFP_WPRE | addgene full sequence | sequence record 180615 | Addgene NGS Result
GGGGTGTTCTGCTGGTAGTGGTCGGCGAGCTGCACGCTGCCGTCCTCGATGTTGTGGCGGATCTTGAAGT
TCACCTTGATGCCGTTCTTCTGCTTGTCGGCCATGATATAGACGTTGTGGCTGTTGTAGTTGTACTCCAG
CTTGTGCCCCAGGATGTTGCCGTCCTCCTTGAAGTCGATGCCCTTCAGCTCGATGCGGTTCACCAGGGTG
TCGCCCTCGAACTTCACCTCGGCGCGGGTCTTGTAGTTGCCGTCGTCCTTGAAGAAGATGGTGCGCTCCT
GGACGTAGCCTTCGGGCATGGCGGACTTGAAGAAGTCGTGCTGCTTCATGTGGTCGGGGTAGCGGCTGAA
GCACTGCACGCCGTAGGTCAGGGTGGTCACGAGGGTGGGCCAGGGCACGGGCAGCTTGCCGGTGGTGCAG
ATGAACTTCAGGGTCAGCTTGCCGTAGGTGGCATCGCCCTCGCCCTCGCCGGACACGCTGAACTTGTGGC
CGTTTACGTCGCCGTCCAGCTCGACCAGGATGGGCACCACCCCGGTGAACAGCTCCTCGCCCTTGCTCAC
CATGGTGGCGACCGGTCCATCGCCATCTTCCAGCAGGCGCACCATTGCCCCTGTTTCACTATCCAGGTTA
CGGATATAGTTCATGACAATATTTACATTGGTCCAGCCACCAGCTTGCATGATCTCCGGTATTGAAACTC
CAGCGCGGGCCATATCTCGCGCGGCTCCGACACGGGCACTGTGTCCAGACCAGGCCAGGTATCTCTGACC
AGAGTCATCCTTAGCGCCGTAAATCAATCGATGAGTTGCTTCAAAAATCCCTTCCAGGGCGCGAGTTGAT
AGCTGGCTGGTGGCAGATGGCGCGGCAACACCATTTTTTCTGACCCGGCAAAACAGGTAGTTATTCGGAT
CATCAGCTACACCAGAGACGGAAATCCATCGCTCGACCAGTTTAGTTACCCCCAGGCTAAGTGCCTTCTC
TACACCTGCGGTGCTAACCAGCGTTTTCGTTCTGCCAATATGGATTAACATTCTCCCACCGTCAGTACGT
GAGATATCTTTAACCCTGATCCTGGCAATTTCGGCTATACGTAACAGGGTGTTATAAGCAATCCCCAGAA
ATGCCAGATTACGTATATCCTGGCAGCGATCGCTATTTTCCATGAGTGAACGAACCTGGTCGAAATCAGT
GCGTTCGAACGCTAGAGCCTGTTTTGCACGTTCACCGGCATCAACGTTTTCTTTTCGGATCCGCCGCATA
ACCAGTGAAACAGCATTGCTGTCACTTGGTCGTGGCAGCCCGGACCGACGATGAAGCATGTTTAGCTGGC
CCAAATGTTGCTGGATAGTTTTTACTGCCAGACCGCGCGCCTGAAGATATAGAAGATAATCGCGAACATC
TTCAGGTTCTGCGGGAAACCATTTCCGGTTATTCAACTTGCACCATGCCGCCCACGACCGGCAAACGGAC
AGAAGCATTTTCCAGGTATGCTCAGAAAACGCCTGGCGATCCCTGAACATGTCCATCAGGTTCTTGCGAA
CCTCATCACTCGTTGCATCGACCGGTAATGCAGGCAAATTTTGGTGTACGGTCAGTAAATTGGCCATGGT
GGCGGCTCAGAATTCTTTGCCCCCTGGGGAGAGAGGTCGGTGATTCGGTCAACGAGGGAGCCGACTGCCG
ACGTGCGCTCCGGAGGCTTGCAGAATGCGGAACACCGCGCGGGCAGGAACAGGGCCCACACTACCGCCCC
ACACCCCGCCTCCCGCACCGCCCCTTCCCGGCCGCTGCTCTCGGCGCGCCCTGCTGAGCAGCCGCTATTG
GCCACAGCCCATCGCGGTCGGCGCGCTGCCATTGCTCCCTGGCGCTGTCCGTCTGCGAGGGTACTAGTGA
GACGTGCGGCTTCCGTTTGTCACGTCCGGCACGCCGCGAACCGCAAGGAACCTTCCCGACTTAGGGGCGG
AGCAGGAAGCGTCGCCGGGGGGCCCACAAGGGTAGCGGCGAAGATCCGGGTGACGCTGCGAACGGACGTG
AAGAATGTGCGAGACCCAGGGTCGGCGCCGCTGCGTTTCCCGGAACCACGCCCAGAGCAGCCGCGTCCCT
GCGCAAACCCAGGGCTGCCTTGGAAAAGGCGCAACCCCAACCCCGTGGAATTCGATATCAAGCTTCTCGA
GGCTAGTCTCGTGATCGATAAAATTTTGAATTTTTGTAATTTGTTTTTGTAATTCTTTAGTTTGTATGTC
TGTTGCTATTATGTCTACTATTCTTTCCCCTGCACTGTACCCCCCAATCCCCCCTTTTCTTTTAAAAGTT
AACCGATACCGTCGAGATCCGTTCACTAATCGAATGGATCTGTCTCTGTCTCTCTCTCCACCTTCTTCTT
CTATTCCTTCGGGCCTGTCGGGTCCCCTCGGGGTTGGGAGGTGGGTCTGAAACGATAATGGTGAATATCC
CTGCCTAACTCTATTCACTATAGAAAGTACAGCAAAAACTATTCTTAAACCTACCAAGCCTCCTACTATC
ATTATGAATAATTTTATATACCACAGCCAATTTGTTATGTTAAACCAATTCCACAAACTTGCCCATTTAT
CTAATTCCAATAATTCTTGTTCATTCTTTTCTTGCTGGTTTTGCGATTCTTCAATTAAGGAGTGTATTAA
GCTTGTGTAATTGTTAATTTCTCTGTCCCACTCCATCCAGGTCGTGTGATTCCAAATCTGTTCCAGAGAT
TTATTACTCCAACTAGCATTCCAAGGCACAGCAGTGGTGCAAATGAGTTTTCCAGAGCAACCCCAAATCC
CCAGGAGCTGTTGATCCTTTAGGTATCTTTCCACAGCCAGGATTCTTGCCTGGAGCTGCTTGATGCCCCA
GACTGTGAGTTGCAACAGATGCTGTTGCGCCTCAATAGCCCTCAGCAAATTGTTCTGCTGCTGCACTATA
CCAGACAATAATTGTCTGGCCTGTACCGTCAGCGTCATTGACGCTGCGCCCATAGTGCTTCCTGCTGCTC
CCAAGAACCCAAGGAACAAAGCTCCTATTCCCACTGCTCTTTTTTCTCTCTGCACCACTCTTCTCTTTGC
CTTGGTGGGTGCTACTCCTAATGGTTCAATTTTTACTACTTTATATTTATATAATTCACTTCTCCAATTG
TCCCTCATATCTCCTCCTCCAGGTCTGAAGATCAGCGGCCGCTTGCTGTGCGGTGGTCTTACTTTTGTTT
TGCTCTTCCTCTATCTTGTCTAAAGCTTCCTTGGTGTCTTTTATCTCTATCCTTTGATGCACACAATAGA
GGGTTGCTACTGTATTATATAATGATCTAAGTTCTTCTGATCCTGTCTGAAGGGATGGTTGTAGCTGTCC
CAGTATTTGTCTACAGCCTTCTGATGTTTCTAACAGGCCAGGATTAACTGCGAATCGTTCTAGCTCCCTG
CTTGCCCATACTATATGTTTTAATTTATATTTTTTCTTTCCCCCTGGCCTTAACCGAATTTTTTCCCATC
GCGATCTAATTCTCCCCCGCTTAATACTGACGCTCTCGCACCCATCTCTCTCCTTCTAGCCTCCGCTAGT
CAAAATTTTTGGCGTACTCACCAGTCGCCGCCCCTCGCCTCTTGCCGTGCGCGCTTCAGCAAGCCGAGTC
CTGCGTCGAGAGAGCTCCTCTGGTTTCCCTTTCGCTTTCAAGTCCCTGTTCGGGCGCCACTGCTAGAGAT
TTTCCACACTGACTAAAAGGGTCTGAGGGATCTCTAGTTACCAGAGTCACACAACAGACGGGCACACACT
ACTTGAAGCACTCAAGGCAAGCTTTATTGAGGCTTAAGCAGTGGGTTCCCTAGTTAGCCAGAGAGCTCCC
AGGCTCAGATCTGGTCTAACCAGAGAGACCCGTTTATGTATCGAGCTAGGCACTTAAATACAATATCTCT
GCAATGCGGCAATTCAGTGGTTCGTCCAATCCATGTCAGACCCGTCTGTTGCCTTCCTAATAAGGCACGA
TCGTACCACCTTACTTCCACCAATCGGCATGCACGGTGCTTTTTCTCTCCTTGTAAGGCATGTTGCTAAC
TCATCGTTACCATGTTGCAAGACTACAAGAGTATTGCATAAGACTACATTAAGCTTGCAGCTCCAGCTTT
TGTTCCCTTTAGTGAGGGTTAATTGCGCGCTTGGCGTAATCATGGTCATAGCTGTTTCCTGTGTGAAATT
GTTATCCGCTCACAATTCCACACAACATACGAGCCGGAAGCATAAAGTGTAAAGCCTGGGGTGCCTAATG
AGTGAGCTAACTCACCTTAATTGCGTTGCGCTCACTGCCCGCTTTCCAGTCGGGAAACCTGTCGTGCCAG
CTGCATTAATGAATCGGCCAACGCGCGGGGAGAGGCGGTTTGCGTATTGGGCGCTCTTCCGCTTCCTCGC
TCACTGACTCGCTGCGCTCGGTCGTTCGGCTGCGGCGAGCGGTATCAGCTCACTCAAAGGCGGTAATACG
GTTATCCACAGAATCAGGGGATAACGCAGGAAAGAACATGTGAGCAAAAGGCCAGCAAAAGGCCAGGAAC
CGTAAAAAGGCCGCGTTGCTGGCGTTTTTCCATAGGCTCCGCCCCCCTGACGAGCATCACAAAAATCGAC
GCTCAAGTCAGAGGTGGCGAAACCCGACAGGACTATAAAGATACCAGGCGTTTCCCCCTGGAAGCTCCCT
CGTGCGCTCTCCTGTTCCGACCCTGCCGCTTACCGGATACCTGTCCGCCTTTCTCCCTTCGGGAAGCGTG
GCGCTTTCTCATAGCTCACGCTGTAGGTATCTCAGTTCGGTGTAGGTCGTTCGCTCCAAGCTGGGCTGTG
TGCACGAACCCCCCGTTCAGCCCGACCGCTGCGCCTTATCCGGTAACTATCGTCTTGAGTCCAACCCGGT
AAGACACGACTTATCGCCACTGGCAGCAGCCACTGGTAACAGGATTAGCAGAGCGAGGTATGTAGGCGGT
GCTACAGAGTTCTTGAAGTGGTGGCCTAACTACGGCTACACTAGAAGAACAGTATTTGGTATCTGCGCTC
TGCTGAAGCCAGTTACCTTCGGAAAAAGAGTTGGTAGCTCTTGATCCGGCAAACAAACCACCGCTGGTAG
CGGTGGTTTTTTTGTTTGCAAGCAGCAGATTACGCGCAGAAAAAAAGGATCTCAAGAAGATCCTTTGATC
TTTTCTACGGGGTCTGACGCTCAGTGGAACGAAAACTCACGTTAAGGGATTTTGGTCATGAGATTATCAA
AAAGGATCTTCACCTAGATCCTTTTAAATTAAAAATGAAGTTTTAAATCAATCTAAAGTATATATGAGTA
AACTTGGTCTGACAGTTACCAATGCTTAATCAGTGAGGCACCTATCTCAGCGATCTGTCTATTTCGTTCA
TCCATAGTTGCCTGACTCCCCGTCGTGTAGATAACTACGATACGGGAGGGCTTACCATCTGGCCCCAGTG
CTGCAATGATACCGCGAGACCCACGCTCACCGGCTCCAGATTTATCAGCAATAAACCAGCCAGCCGGAAG
GGCCGAGCGCAGAAGTGGTCCTGCAACTTTATCCGCCTCCATCCAGTCTATTAATTGTTGCCGGGAAGCT
AGAGTAAGTAGTTCGCCAGTTAATAGTTTGCGCAACGTTGTTGCCATTGCTACAGGCATCGTGGTGTCAC
GCTCGTCGTTTGGTATGGCTTCATTCAGCTCCGGTTCCCAACGATCAAGGCGAGTTACATGATCCCCCAT
GTTGTGCAAAAAAGCGGTTAGCTCCTTCGGTCCTCCGATCGTTGTCAGAAGTAAGTTGGCCGCAGTGTTA
TCACTCATGGTTATGGCAGCACTGCATAATTCTCTTACTGTCATGCCATCCGTAAGATGCTTTTCTGTGA
CTGGTGAGTACTCAACCAAGTCATTCTGAGAATAGTGTATGCGGCGACCGAGTTGCTCTTGCCCGGCGTC
AATACGGGATAATACCGCGCCACATAGCAGAACTTTAAAAGTGCTCATCATTGGAAAACGTTCTTCGGGG
CGAAAACTCTCAAGGATCTTACCGCTGTTGAGATCCAGTTCGATGTAACCCACTCGTGCACCCAACTGAT
CTTCAGCATCTTTTACTTTCACCAGCGTTTCTGGGTGAGCAAAAACAGGAAGGCAAAATGCCGCAAAAAA
GGGAATAAGGGCGACACGGAAATGTTGAATACTCATACTCTTCCTTTTTCAATATTATTGAAGCATTTAT
CAGGGTTATTGTCTCATGAGCGGATACATATTTGAATGTATTTAGAAAAATAAACAAATAGGGGTTCCGC
GCACATTTCCCCGAAAAGTGCCACCTAAATTGTAAGCGTTAATATTTTGTTAAAATTCGCGTTAAATTTT
TGTTAAATCAGCTCATTTTTTAACCAATAGGCCGAAATCGGCAAAATCCCTTATAAATCAAAAGAATAGA
CCGAGATAGGGT
[37 nt withheld, positions 6453-6489]
AAAGAACGTGGACTCCAACGTCAAAGG
[49 nt withheld, positions 6517-6565]
T
[91 nt withheld, positions 6567-6657]
G
[124 nt withheld, positions 6659-6782]
CCCATTCGCCATTCAGGCTGCGCAACTGTTGGGAAGGGCGATCGGTGCGGGCCTCTTCGCTATTACGCCA
GCTGGCGAAAGGGGGATGTGCTGCAAGGCGATTAAGTTGGGTAACGCCAGGGTTTTCCCAGTCACGACGT
TGTAAAACGACGGCCAGTGAGCGCGCGTAATACGACTCACTATAGGGCGAATTGGGTACGTCCCTAGGCC
TCCAAAAAAGCCTCCTCACTACTTCTGGAATAGCTCAGAGGCCGAGGCGGCCTCGGCCTCTGCATAAATA
AAAAAAATTAGTCAGCCATGGGGCGGAGAATGGGCGGAACTGGGCGGAGTTAGGGGCGGGATGGGCGGAG
TTAGGGGCGGGATAGCTAGAGCCAGACATGATAAGATACATTGATGAGTTTGGACAAACCACAACTAGAA
TGCAGTGAAAAAAATGCTTTATTTGTGAAATTTGTGATGCTATTGCTTTATTTGTAACCATTATAAGCTG
CAATAAACAAGTTCCTCTCACTCTCTGATATTCATTTCTTTGCAAGTTATAAATACTGAATAATAAGATG
ACATGAACTACTACTGCTAGAGATTTTCCACACTGACTAAAAGGGTCTGAGGGATCTCTAGTTACCAGAG
TCACACAACAGACGGGCACACACTACTTGAAGCACTCAAGGCAAGCTTTATTGAGGCTTAAGCAGTGGGT
TCCCTAGTTAGCCAGAGAGCTCCCAGGCTCAGATCTGGTCTAACCAGAGAGACCCAGTACAAGCAAAAAG
CAGATCTTGTCTTCGTTGGGAGTGAATTAGCCCTTCCAGTCCCCCCTTTTCTTTTAAAAAGTGGCTAAGA
TCTACAGCTGCCTTGTAAGTCATTGGTCTTAAAGGTACCGAGCTCGAATTCCAGGCGGGGAGGCGGCCCA
AAGGGAGATCCGACTCGTCTGAGGGCGAAGGCGAAGACGCGGAAGAGGCCGCAGAGCCGGCAGCAGGCCG
CGGGAAGGAAGGTCCGCTGGATTGAGGGCCGAAGGGACGTAGCAGAAGGACGTCCCGCGCAGAATCCAGG
TGGCAACACAGGCGAGCAGCCATGGAAAGGACGTCAGCTTCCCCGACAACACCACGGAATTGTCAGTGCC
CAACAGCCGAGCCCCTGTCCAGCAGCGGGCAAGGCAGGCGGCGATGAGTTCCGCCGTGGCAATAGGGAGG
GGGAAAGCGAAAGTCCCGGAAAGGAGCTGACAGGTGGTGGCAATGCCCCAACCAGTGGGGGTTGCGTCAG
CAAACACAGTGCACACCACGCCACGTTGCCTGACAACGGGCCACAACTCCTCATAAAGAGACAGCAACCA
GGATTTATACAAGGAGGAGAAAATGAAAGCCATACGGGAAGCAATAGCATGATACAAAGGCATTAAAGCA
GCGTATCCACATAGCGTAAAAGGAGCAACATAGTTAAGAATACCAGTCAATCTTTCACAAATTTTGTAAT
CCAGAGGTTGATTGTCGACTGCAGTTCGAACCCGGGCATATGTCTAGAACCGGTGGATCCCTGAGGAGTG
CGGCCGCTTTACTTGTACAGCTCGTCCATGCCGAGAGTGATCCCGGCGGCGGTCACGAACTCCAGCAGGA
CCATGTGATCGCGCTTCTCGTTGGGGTCTTTGCTCAGGGCGGACTGGGTGCTCAGGTAGTGGTTGTCGGG
CAGCAGCACGGGGCCGTCGCCGATG
Features (pLannotate 1.2.2; 27 found; start..end, strand, type, name):
    579..1603    -  CDS            Cre (fragment): site-specific recombinase Cre is a site-specific recombinase from bacteriophage P1. Recombination occurs at loxP sequences.
   1634..2144    -  promoter       hPGK promoter: human phosphoglycerate kinase 1 promoter
   2147..2170    +  misc_feature   MCS (fragment): pBluescript multiple cloning site
   2190..2307    -  misc_feature   cPPT/CTS: central polypurine tract and central termination sequence of HIV-1
   2326..2426    -  CDS            Rev (fragment): human immunodeficiency virus 1 (HIV-1) Rev protein; rev; enhances nuclear export of unspliced and incompletely spliced viral mRNAs
   2803..3036    -  misc_feature   RRE: The Rev response element (RRE) of HIV-1 allows for Rev-dependent mRNA export from the nucleus to the cytoplasm.
   3182..3545    -  CDS            HIV-1 gag (fragment): gag protein from human immunodeficiency virus 1; gag
   3529..3654    -  misc_feature   HIV-1 Ψ: packaging signal of human immunodeficiency virus type 1
   3701..3881    -  LTR            5' LTR (truncated): truncated 5' long terminal repeat (LTR) from HIV-1
   3882..4108    -  promoter       RSV promoter: Rous sarcoma virus enhancer/promoter
   4136..4154    -  promoter       T3 promoter: promoter for bacteriophage T3 RNA polymerase
   4199..4215    -  protein_bind   lac operator: The lac repressor binds to the lac operator to inhibit transcription in E. coli. This inhibition can be relieved by adding lactose or isopropyl-β-D-thiogalactopyranoside (IPTG). lac repressor encoded by lacI
   4223..4253    -  promoter       lac promoter: promoter for the E. coli lac operon
   4268..4285    -  protein_bind   CAP binding site (fragment): CAP binding activates transcription in the presence of cAMP. E. coli catabolite activator protein
   4302..4394    -  CDS            lacI (fragment): lac repressor; lacI; The lac repressor binds to the lac operator to inhibit transcription in E. coli. This inhibition can be relieved by adding lactose or isopropyl-β-D-thiogalactopyranoside (IPTG).
   4577..5165    -  rep_origin     ori: high-copy-number ColE1/pMB1/pBR322/pUC origin of replication
   5336..6196    -  CDS            AmpR: β-lactamase; bla; confers resistance to ampicillin, carbenicillin, and related antibiotics
   6197..6301    -  promoter       AmpR promoter: bla
   6354..6782    -  rep_origin     f1 ori (sequence partly withheld): f1 bacteriophage origin of replication; arrow indicates direction of (+) strand synthesis
   6787..6942    -  CDS            lacZα (fragment): LacZα fragment of β-galactosidase; lacZ fragment
   6950..6968    +  promoter       T7 promoter: promoter for bacteriophage T7 RNA polymerase
   6989..7124    -  rep_origin     SV40 ori: SV40 origin of replication
   7164..7285    -  polyA_signal   SV40 poly(A) signal: SV40 polyadenylation signal
   7357..7590    -  LTR            3' LTR (ΔU3): self-inactivating 3' long terminal repeat (LTR) from HIV-1
   7592..7660    -  CDS            nef (fragment): NEF_HV1Z2 - Experimental evidence at protein level: Swiss-Prot protein existence level 1. Extracellular Nef protein targets CD4(+) T-lymphocytes for apoptosis by interacting with CXCR4 surface receptors. From Human immunodeficiency virus type 1 group M subtype D (isolate Z2/CDC-Z34) (HIV-1).
   7677..8265    -  misc_feature   WPRE: woodchuck hepatitis virus posttranscriptional regulatory element
   8331..563     -  CDS            EGFP (across the origin): the original enhanced GFP (Yang et al., 1996) mammalian codon-optimized
