[The description below was written by a language model from this plasmid's Addgene catalogue record and pLannotate feature annotations shown in this document.]
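Description:
pRRlsinPGK_CREGFP_WPRE is a self-inactivating HIV-1-based lentiviral transfer vector on the pRRL backbone, built for constitutive expression of a Cre-EGFP fusion protein in mammalian cells. In bacteria it is maintained through a high-copy ColE1/pUC-type origin and selected with ampicillin via the β-lactamase gene. The backbone also carries an f1 origin, an SV40 origin, and remnants of a pBluescript-type cloning region (lac promoter/operator, lacZα fragment, T3 and T7 promoters). According to the record, it was derived from an existing PGK-GFP lentiviral plasmid by swapping the GFP for a Cre-GFP fusion sequence taken from another plasmid.

The viral genome is transcribed in packaging cells from an RSV enhancer/promoter fused to a truncated 5' LTR, an arrangement that makes production Tat-independent. Downstream lie the Ψ packaging signal with a partial gag sequence, the Rev response element for nuclear export of the unspliced genomic RNA, and the cPPT/CTS, which improves nuclear import and transduction efficiency. The internal expression cassette uses the human PGK promoter to drive Cre recombinase with EGFP fused at its C terminus, followed by a WPRE that boosts transcript stability and expression. The ΔU3 3' LTR leaves the integrated provirus without LTR promoter activity, so expression depends on the PGK promoter, and an SV40 poly(A) signal follows the LTR.

The annotated sequence covers the full plasmid, with the EGFP annotation spanning the numbering origin. The vector suits stable delivery of Cre to cells carrying loxP-flanked alleles or reporters, with green fluorescence marking the cells that express the recombinase.
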