Addgene plasmid #91789: pRRlsinPGK_CREGFP_WPRE
Purpose: Constitutive expression of creGFP fusion using PGK promoter in a lentiviral backbone.
Depositing lab: Beverly Torok-Storb. Depositing organization: Fred Hutchinson Cancer Center.
Backbone
  Vector backbone: pRRL
  Backbone size w/o insert (bp): 8483
  Vector type: Mammalian Expression, Lentiviral
Growth in bacteria
  Bacterial resistance: Ampicillin, 100 μg/mL
  Growth temperature: 37°C
  Growth strain: NEB Stable
  Copy number: High Copy
Gene/Insert
  Gene/Insert name: Cre-GFP fusion protein (alt name: Cre recombinase)
  Tag / fusion protein: EGFP (C terminal on insert)
Resource information
  A portion of this plasmid was derived from a plasmid made by: Addgene Plasmid #12252 replacing GFP with the creGFP fusion sequence from Addgene Plasmid #13776.
Terms and licenses: Academic/Nonprofit Terms; Industry Terms: Not Available to Industry
How to cite: pRRlsinPGK_CREGFP_WPRE was a gift from Beverly Torok-Storb (Addgene plasmid # 91789 ; http://n2t.net/addgene:91789 ; RRID:Addgene_91789)
